Addgene plasmid #22424: pCSDest2
Purpose: (Empty Backbone)
Depositing lab: Nathan Lawson. Depositing organization: University of Massachusetts, Worcester. Publication: Gateway compatible vectors for analysis of gene function in the zebrafish. Villefranc JA, Amigo J, Lawson ND. Dev Dyn. 2007 Nov . 236(11):3077-87. 10.1002/dvdy.21354 PubMed 17948311.
Backbone
  Vector backbone: pCS2+
  Backbone size (bp): 5800
  Vector type: Destination vector
Growth in bacteria
  Bacterial resistance: Chloramphenicol and Ampicillin, 25 & 100 μg/mL
  Growth temperature: 37°C
  Growth strain: ccdB Survival
  Growth instructions: ccdB survival
  Copy number: Unknown
Gene/Insert
  Gene/Insert name: None
  Cloning method: Restriction Enzyme; 5′ cloning site PstI (unknown if destroyed); 3′ cloning site XhoI (unknown if destroyed)
  Sequencing primers: 5′ CMV, SP6
Terms and licenses: Academic/Nonprofit Terms; Industry Terms: Not Available to Industry
Depositor comments: pCSDest was digested with PstI and XhoI to remove the attR2 site and was replaced with an attR3 site from pDESTR4-R3
How to cite: pCSDest2 was a gift from Nathan Lawson (Addgene plasmid # 22424 ; http://n2t.net/addgene:22424 ; RRID:Addgene_22424)
