[The description below was written by a language model from this plasmid's Addgene catalogue record and pLannotate feature annotations shown in this document.]
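Description:
pCSDest2 is an empty Gateway destination vector of about 5.8 kb built on the pCS2+ expression backbone, and it belongs to a set of Gateway-compatible vectors made for analysing gene function in zebrafish. It replicates in E. coli from a high-copy ColE1/pUC-type origin and carries an ampicillin resistance gene. An f1 phage origin and remnants of lac sequences (lac promoter/operator, lacZα and lacI fragments) are also present in the backbone. Because the Gateway cassette contains the ccdB toxin gene, the unrecombined plasmid is maintained in a ccdB-tolerant strain under combined chloramphenicol and ampicillin selection.

The expression unit follows the pCS2+ layout. A simian CMV IE94 enhancer/promoter is followed by an SP6 promoter, then the Gateway cassette, then an SV40 polyadenylation signal. A T7 promoter fragment and a T3 promoter lie in the opposite orientation on the 3′ side. The cassette contains a chloramphenicol acetyltransferase gene, a ccdA fragment and ccdB, flanked by attR1 and attR3. According to the depositor, the parental pCSDest was cut with PstI and XhoI to remove its attR2 site, which was replaced with an attR3 site from pDESTR4-R3. The attR1/attR3 pairing implies that the vector accepts inserts by LR recombination from entry clones with matching att sites, as in multi-fragment assemblies, rather than standard attL1/attL2 clones. Recombination displaces the CmR–ccdB cassette, so ccdB counter-selects against unrecombined vector in ordinary E. coli strains.

The recombined insert would sit downstream of both the CMV and SP6 promoters. This arrangement supports expression from the plasmid in vertebrate cells or embryos and in vitro synthesis of polyadenylation-signal-containing mRNA with SP6 polymerase. The record does not describe specific applications.
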