Features (pLannotate 1.2.2; 21 found; start..end, strand, type, name):
     35..53      +  promoter       SP6 promoter: promoter for bacteriophage SP6 RNA polymerase
    108..227     +  protein_bind   attR1: mutant version of attR; recombination site for the Gateway® LR reaction LR Clonase™
    257..287     +  promoter       lac UV5 promoter: E. coli lac promoter with an "up" mutation
    311..340     +  promoter       cat promoter (fragment): promoter of the E. coli cat gene encoding chloramphenicol acetyltransferase
    341..1000    +  CDS            CmR: chloramphenicol acetyltransferase; cat; confers resistance to chloramphenicol
   1179..1337    +  CDS            ccdA (fragment): CCDA_ECO57 - Also known as H, letA. Experimental evidence at protein level: Swiss-Prot protein existence level 1. Antitoxin component of a type II toxin-antitoxin (TA) system which inhibits the post-segregational killing (PSK) of plasmid-free cells, also referred to as a plasmid addiction system. Binds to and blocks the activity of CcdB; will also remove bound CcdB protein from the CcdB-GyrA complex by forming a CcdA-CcdB complex, a process termed rejuvenation. Functions as a transcriptional corepressor for the ccdAB operon, repression also requires CcdB (By similarity). From Escherichia coli
   1342..1644    +  CDS            ccdB: CCDB_ECOLI - Also known as G, letB, letD. Experimental evidence at protein level: Swiss-Prot protein existence level 1. Toxic component of a type II toxin-antitoxin (TA) system, functioning in plasmid maintainence. Responsible for the post- segregational killing (PSK) of plasmid-free cells, also referred to as a plasmid addiction system. Half-life of over 2 hours. Cell killing by CcdB is accompanied by filamentation, defects in chromosome and plasmid segregation, defects in cell division, formation of anucleate cells, decreased DNA synthesis and plasmid loss. Interferes with the activity of DN
   1684..1807    -  protein_bind   attR3: mutant version of attR; recombination site for the Gateway® LR reaction LR Clonase™
   1825..1842    -  promoter       T7 promoter (fragment): promoter for bacteriophage T7 RNA polymerase
   1847..1981    -  polyA_signal   SV40 poly(A) signal: SV40 polyadenylation signal
   2094..2112    -  promoter       T3 promoter: promoter for bacteriophage T3 RNA polymerase
   2157..2173    -  protein_bind   lac operator: The lac repressor binds to the lac operator to inhibit transcription in E. coli. This inhibition can be relieved by adding lactose or isopropyl-β-D-thiogalactopyranoside (IPTG). lac repressor encoded by lacI
   2181..2211    -  promoter       lac promoter: promoter for the E. coli lac operon
   2226..2247    -  protein_bind   CAP binding site: CAP binding activates transcription in the presence of cAMP. E. coli catabolite activator protein
   2260..2352    -  CDS            lacI (fragment): lac repressor; lacI; The lac repressor binds to the lac operator to inhibit transcription in E. coli. This inhibition can be relieved by adding lactose or isopropyl-β-D-thiogalactopyranoside (IPTG).
   2535..3123    -  rep_origin     ori: high-copy-number ColE1/pMB1/pBR322/pUC origin of replication
   3294..4154    -  CDS            AmpR: β-lactamase; bla; confers resistance to ampicillin, carbenicillin, and related antibiotics
   4155..4259    -  promoter       AmpR promoter: bla
   4312..4740    -  rep_origin     f1 ori (sequence partly withheld): f1 bacteriophage origin of replication; arrow indicates direction of (+) strand synthesis
   4745..4811    -  CDS            lacZα (fragment): LacZα fragment of β-galactosidase; lacZ fragment
   4814..5798    +  promoter       CMV IE94 promoter: enhancer/promoter region of simian cytomegalovirus major immediate early transcription unit IE94
>Addgene plasmid #22424 | pCSDest2 | depositor full sequence | sequence record 10310 | Author sequence
CGCCATTCTGCCTGGGGACGTCGGAGCAAGCTTGATTTAGGTGACACTATAGAATACAAGCTACTTGTTC
TTTTTGCAGGATCCCATCGATTCGAATTCAAGGATCAACAAGTTTGTACAAAAAAGCTGAACGAGAAACG
TAAAATGATATAAATATCAATATATTAAATTAGATTTTGCATAAAAAACAGACTACATAATACTGTAAAA
CACAACATATCCAGTCATATTGGCGGCCGCATTAGGCACCCCAGGCTTTACACTTTATGCTTCCGGCTCG
TATAATGTGTGGATTTTGAGTTAGGATCCGTCGAGATTTTCAGGAGCTAAGGAAGCTAAAATGGAGAAAA
AAATCACTGGATATACCACCGTTGATATATCCCAATGGCATCGTAAAGAACATTTTGAGGCATTTCAGTC
AGTTGCTCAATGTACCTATAACCAGACCGTTCAGCTGGATATTACGGCCTTTTTAAAGACCGTAAAGAAA
AATAAGCACAAGTTTTATCCGGCCTTTATTCACATTCTTGCCCGCCTGATGAATGCTCATCCGGAATTCC
GTATGGCAATGAAAGACGGTGAGCTGGTGATATGGGATAGTGTTCACCCTTGTTACACCGTTTTCCATGA
GCAAACTGAAACGTTTTCATCGCTCTGGAGTGAATACCACGACGATTTCCGGCAGTTTCTACACATATAT
TCGCAAGATGTGGCGTGTTACGGTGAAAACCTGGCCTATTTCCCTAAAGGGTTTATTGAGAATATGTTTT
TCGTCTCAGCCAATCCCTGGGTGAGTTTCACCAGTTTTGATTTAAACGTGGCCAATATGGACAACTTCTT
CGCCCCCGTTTTCACCATGGGCAAATATTATACGCAAGGCGACAAGGTGCTGATGCCGCTGGCGATTCAG
GTTCATCATGCCGTTTGTGATGGCTTCCATGTCGGCAGAATGCTTAATGAATTACAACAGTACTGCGATG
AGTGGCAGGGCGGGGCGTAAAGATCTGGATCCGGCTTACTAAAAGCCAGATAACAGTATGCGTATTTGCG
CGCTGATTTTTGCGGTATAAGAATATATACTGATATGTATACCCGAAGTATGTCAAAAAGAGGTATGCTA
TGAAGCAGCGTATTACAGTGACAGTTGACAGCGACAGCTATCAGTTGCTCAAGGCATATATGATGTCAAT
ATCTCCGGTCTGGTAAGCACAACCATGCAGAATGAAGCCCGTCGTCTGCGTGCCGAACGCTGGAAAGCGG
AAAATCAGGAAGGGATGGCTGAGGTCGCCCGGTTTATTGAAATGAACGGCTCTTTTGCTGACGAGAACAG
GGGCTGGTGAAATGCAGTTTAAGGTTTACACCTATAAAAGAGAGAGCCGTTATCGTCTGTTTGTGGATGT
ACAGAGTGATATTATTGACACGCCCGGGCGACGGATGGTGATCCCCCTGGCCAGTGCACGTCTGCTGTCA
GATAAAGTCTCCCGTGAACTTTACCCGGTGGTGCATATCGGGGATGAAAGCTGGCGCATGATGACCACCG
ATATGGCCAGTGTGCCGGTCTCCGTTATCGGGGAAGAAGTGGCTGATCTCAGCCACCGCGAAAATGACAT
CAAAAACGCCATTAACCTGATGTTCTGGGGAATATAAATGTCAGGCTCCCTTATACACAGCCAGTCTGCA
GTCCATAGTGACTGGATATGTTGTGTTTTACAGTATTATGTAGTCTGTTTTTTATGCAAAATCTAATTTA
ATATATTGATATTTATATCATTTTACGTTTCTCGTTCAACTTTATTATACATAGTTGCACTCGAGCCTCT
AGAACTATAGTGAGTCGTATTACGTAGATCCAGACATGATAAGATACATTGATGAGTTTGGACAAACCAC
AACTAGAATGCAGTGAAAAAAATGCTTTATTTGTGAAATTTGTGATGCTATTGCTTTATTTGTAACCATT
ATAAGCTGCAATAAACAAGTTAACAACAACAATTGCATTCATTTTATGTTTCAGGTTCAGGGGGAGGTGT
GGGAGGTTTTTTAATTCGCGGCCGCGGCGCCAATGCATTGGGCCCGGTACCCAGCTTTTGTTCCCTTTAG
TGAGGGTTAATTGCGCGCTTGGCGTAATCATGGTCATAGCTGTTTCCTGTGTGAAATTGTTATCCGCTCA
CAATTCCACACAACATACGAGCCGGAAGCATAAAGTGTAAAGCCTGGGGTGCCTAATGAGTGAGCTAACT
CACATTAATTGCGTTGCGCTCACTGCCCGCTTTCCAGTCGGGAAACCTGTCGTGCCAGCTGCATTAATGA
ATCGGCCAACGCGCGGGGAGAGGCGGTTTGCGTATTGGGCGCTCTTCCGCTTCCTCGCTCACTGACTCGC
TGCGCTCGGTCGTTCGGCTGCGGCGAGCGGTATCAGCTCACTCAAAGGCGGTAATACGGTTATCCACAGA
ATCAGGGGATAACGCAGGAAAGAACATGTGAGCAAAAGGCCAGCAAAAGGCCAGGAACCGTAAAAAGGCC
GCGTTGCTGGCGTTTTTCCATAGGCTCCGCCCCCCTGACGAGCATCACAAAAATCGACGCTCAAGTCAGA
GGTGGCGAAACCCGACAGGACTATAAAGATACCAGGCGTTTCCCCCTGGAAGCTCCCTCGTGCGCTCTCC
TGTTCCGACCCTGCCGCTTACCGGATACCTGTCCGCCTTTCTCCCTTCGGGAAGCGTGGCGCTTTCTCAT
AGCTCACGCTGTAGGTATCTCAGTTCGGTGTAGGTCGTTCGCTCCAAGCTGGGCTGTGTGCACGAACCCC
CCGTTCAGCCCGACCGCTGCGCCTTATCCGGTAACTATCGTCTTGAGTCCAACCCGGTAAGACACGACTT
ATCGCCACTGGCAGCAGCCACTGGTAACAGGATTAGCAGAGCGAGGTATGTAGGCGGTGCTACAGAGTTC
TTGAAGTGGTGGCCTAACTACGGCTACACTAGAAGGACAGTATTTGGTATCTGCGCTCTGCTGAAGCCAG
TTACCTTCGGAAAAAGAGTTGGTAGCTCTTGATCCGGCAAACAAACCACCGCTGGTAGCGGTGGTTTTTT
TGTTTGCAAGCAGCAGATTACGCGCAGAAAAAAAGGATCTCAAGAAGATCCTTTGATCTTTTCTACGGGG
TCTGACGCTCAGTGGAACGAAAACTCACGTTAAGGGATTTTGGTCATGAGATTATCAAAAAGGATCTTCA
CCTAGATCCTTTTAAATTAAAAATGAAGTTTTAAATCAATCTAAAGTATATATGAGTAAACTTGGTCTGA
CAGTTACCAATGCTTAATCAGTGAGGCACCTATCTCAGCGATCTGTCTATTTCGTTCATCCATAGTTGCC
TGACTCCCCGTCGTGTAGATAACTACGATACGGGAGGGCTTACCATCTGGCCCCAGTGCTGCAATGATAC
CGCGAGACCCACGCTCACCGGCTCCAGATTTATCAGCAATAAACCAGCCAGCCGGAAGGGCCGAGCGCAG
AAGTGGTCCTGCAACTTTATCCGCCTCCATCCAGTCTATTAATTGTTGCCGGGAAGCTAGAGTAAGTAGT
TCGCCAGTTAATAGTTTGCGCAACGTTGTTGCCATTGCTACAGGCATCGTGGTGTCACGCTCGTCGTTTG
GTATGGCTTCATTCAGCTCCGGTTCCCAACGATCAAGGCGAGTTACATGATCCCCCATGTTGTGCAAAAA
AGCGGTTAGCTCCTTCGGTCCTCCGATCGTTGTCAGAAGTAAGTTGGCCGCAGTGTTATCACTCATGGTT
ATGGCAGCACTGCATAATTCTCTTACTGTCATGCCATCCGTAAGATGCTTTTCTGTGACTGGTGAGTACT
CAACCAAGTCATTCTGAGAATAGTGTATGCGGCGACCGAGTTGCTCTTGCCCGGCGTCAATACGGGATAA
TACCGCGCCACATAGCAGAACTTTAAAAGTGCTCATCATTGGAAAACGTTCTTCGGGGCGAAAACTCTCA
AGGATCTTACCGCTGTTGAGATCCAGTTCGATGTAACCCACTCGTGCACCCAACTGATCTTCAGCATCTT
TTACTTTCACCAGCGTTTCTGGGTGAGCAAAAACAGGAAGGCAAAATGCCGCAAAAAAGGGAATAAGGGC
GACACGGAAATGTTGAATACTCATACTCTTCCTTTTTCAATATTATTGAAGCATTTATCAGGGTTATTGT
CTCATGAGCGGATACATATTTGAATGTATTTAGAAAAATAAACAAATAGGGGTTCCGCGCACATTTCCCC
GAAAAGTGCCACCTAAATTGTAAGCGTTAATATTTTGTTAAAATTCGCGTTAAATTTTTGTTAAATCAGC
TCATTTTTTAACCAATAGGCCGAAATCGGCAAAATCCCTTATAAATCAAAAGAATAGACCGAGATAGGGT
[37 nt withheld, positions 4411-4447]
AAAGAACGTGGACTCCAACGTCAAAGG
[49 nt withheld, positions 4475-4523]
T
[91 nt withheld, positions 4525-4615]
G
[124 nt withheld, positions 4617-4740]
CCCATTCGCCATTCAGGCTGCGCAACTGTTGGGAAGGGCGATCGGTGCGGGCCTCTTCGCTATTACGCCA
GTCGACCATAGCCAATTCAATATGGCGTATATGGACTCATGCCAATTCAATATGGTGGATCTGGACCTGT
GCCAATTCAATATGGCGTATATGGACTCGTGCCAATTCAATATGGTGGATCTGGACCCCAGCCAATTCAA
TATGGCGGACTTGGCACCATGCCAATTCAATATGGCGGACTTGGCACTGTGCCAACTGGGGAGGGGTCTA
CTTGGCACGGTGCCAAGTTTGAGGAGGGGTCTTGGCCCTGTGCCAAGTCCGCCATATTGAATTGGCATGG
TGCCAATAATGGCGGCCATATTGGCTATATGCCAGGATCAATATATAGGCAATATCCAATATGGCCCTAT
GCCAATATGGCTATTGGCCAGGTTCAATACTATGTATTGGCCCTATGCCATATAGTATTCCATATATGGG
TTTTCCTATTGACGTAGATAGCCCCTCCCAATGGGCGGTCCCATATACCATATATGGGGCTTCCTAATAC
CGCCCATAGCCACTCCCCCATTGACGTCAATGGTCTCTATATATGGTCTTTCCTATTGACGTCATATGGG
CGGTCCTATTGACGTATATGGCGCCTCCCCCATTGACGTCAATTACGGTAAATGGCCCGCCTGGCTCAAT
GCCCATTGACGTCAATAGGACCACCCACCATTGACGTCAATGGGATGGCTCATTGCCCATTCATATCCGT
TCTCACGCCCCCTATTGACGTCAATGACGGTAAATGGCCCACTTGGCAGTACATCAATATCTATTAATAG
TAACTTGGCAAGTACATTACTATTGGAAGGACGCCAGGGTACATTGGCAGTACTCCCATTGACGTCAATG
GCGGTAAATGGCCCGCGATGGCTGCCAAGTACATCCCCATTGACGTCAATGGGGAGGGGCAATGACGCAA
ATGGGCGTTCCATTGACGTAAATGGGCGGTAGGCGTGCCTAATGGGAGGTCTATATAAGCAATGCTCGTT
TAGGGAAC
