>Addgene plasmid #22424 | pCSDest2 | addgene partial sequence | sequence record 28642 | 22424 with T3
CGGGTCGGGCCNATGCATTGGCGCCGCGGCCGCGAATTAAAAAACCTCCCACACCTCCCCCTGAACCTGA
AACATAAAATGAATGCAATTGTTGTTGTTAACTTGTTTATTGCAGCTTATAATGGTTACAAATAAAGCAA
TAGCATCACAAATTTCACAAATAAAGCATTTTTTTCACTGCATTCTAGTTGTGGTTTGTCCAAACTCATC
AATGTATCTTATCATGTCTGGATCTACGTAATACGACTCACTATAGTTCTAGAGGCTCGAGTGCAACTAT
GTATAATAAAGTTGAACGAGAAACGTAAAATGATATAAATATCAATATATTAAATTAGATTTTGCATAAA
AAACAGACTACATAATACTGTAAAACACAACATATCCAGTCACTATGGACTGCAGACTGGCTGTGTATAA
GGGAGCCTGACATTTATATTCCCCAGAACATCAGGTTAATGGCGTTTTTGATGTCATTTTCGCGGTGGCT
GAGATCAGCCACTTCTTCCCCGATAACGGAGACCGGCACACTGGCCATATCGGTGGTCATCATGCGCCAG
CTTTCATCCCCGATATGCACCACCGGGTAAAGTTCACGGGAGACTTTATCTGACAGCAGACGTGCACTGG
CCAGGGGGATCACCATCCGTCGCCCGGGCGTGTCAATAATATCACTCTGTACATCCACAAACAGAAGANA
CCGGCTCTCTCTTTTATAGGTGTAAACCTTAANTGCATTCACCAGCCCCGTGGTCTC
